Addgene plasmid #65391: GFP-SMARCA4
Purpose: GFP-tagged BRD protein, which can be used to be expressed in mammalian cells.
Depositing lab: Kyle Miller. Depositing organization: University of Texas at Austin. Publication: Screen identifies bromodomain protein ZMYND8 in chromatin recognition of transcription-associated DNA damage that promotes homologous recombination. Gong F, Chiu LY, Cox B, Aymard F, Clouaire T, Leung JW, Cammarata M, Perez M, Agarwal P, Brodbelt JS, Legube G, Miller KM. Genes Dev. 2015 Jan 15;29(2):197-211. doi: 10.1101/gad.252189.114. PubMed 25593309.
Backbone
  Vector backbone: pcDNA6.2/N-EmGFP-DEST
  Backbone manufacturer: invitrogen
  Backbone size w/o insert (bp): 5847
  Vector type: Mammalian Expression
  Selectable markers: Blasticidin
Growth in bacteria
  Bacterial resistance: Ampicillin, 100 μg/mL
  Growth temperature: 37°C
  Growth strain: DH5alpha
  Copy number: High Copy
Gene/Insert
  Gene/Insert name: SMARCA4 (alt names: BRG1; BAF190A)
  Species: H. sapiens (human)
  Insert size (bp): 4941
  Mutation: none
  Entrez Gene: SMARCA4 (a.k.a. BAF190, BAF190A, BRG1, CSS4, MRD16, OTSC12, RTPS2, SNF2, SNF2-beta, SNF2L4, SNF2LB, SWI2, hSNF2b)
  Promoter: CMV
  Tag / fusion protein: EmGFP (N terminal on backbone); V5 (C terminal on backbone)
  Cloning method: Gateway Cloning
  Sequencing primers: 5′ EGFP_C_primer; 3′ TK polyA reverse primer
Terms and licenses: Academic/Nonprofit Terms; Industry Terms: Not Available to Industry
Depositor comments: hORFeome: Internal ID 53258
How to cite: GFP-SMARCA4 was a gift from Kyle Miller (Addgene plasmid # 65391 ; http://n2t.net/addgene:65391 ; RRID:Addgene_65391)
