[The description below was written by a language model from this plasmid's Addgene catalogue record and pLannotate feature annotations shown in this document.]
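Description:
GFP-SMARCA4 is a mammalian expression plasmid built on the Invitrogen pcDNA6.2/N-EmGFP-DEST Gateway destination backbone, carrying the full-length human SMARCA4 open reading frame (also known as BRG1 or BAF190A; about 4.9 kb, no mutations recorded) from an hORFeome clone. The sequenced plasmid is about 10.8 kb. It is propagated in E. coli through a high-copy ColE1/pUC-type origin with ampicillin selection (AmpR), and it also carries an f1 phage origin. For selecting transfected mammalian cells, a blasticidin S deaminase gene sits behind tandem SV40 early and EM7 promoters and is followed by an SV40 polyadenylation signal. This arrangement allows the marker to be expressed in both mammalian and bacterial hosts. Short bleomycin-resistance and lac-region fragments annotated nearby appear to be backbone remnants rather than functional elements.

The expression cassette is driven by the CMV immediate-early enhancer and promoter. Downstream of the promoter, Emerald GFP (EmGFP) is joined through the attB1 site left by Gateway recombination to the SMARCA4 coding sequence. This is followed by attB2, a V5 epitope sequence supplied by the backbone, and the HSV thymidine kinase polyadenylation signal. The result is an N-terminally EmGFP-tagged SMARCA4. The record lists V5 as a C-terminal tag, but it does not say whether the insert keeps its stop codon, so read-through into V5 is not confirmed. SMARCA4 is the bromodomain-containing ATPase subunit of SWI/SNF chromatin remodelling complexes. The plasmid was deposited as one of a set of GFP-tagged bromodomain proteins for expression in mammalian cells, associated with a screen of bromodomain proteins in chromatin responses to DNA damage. The fluorescent tag makes it suitable for live imaging and localisation studies.
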