Features (pLannotate 1.2.2; 23 found; start..end, strand, type, name):
    147..526     +  enhancer       CMV enhancer: human cytomegalovirus immediate early enhancer
    527..730     +  promoter       CMV promoter: human cytomegalovirus (CMV) immediate early promoter
    855..1571    +  CDS            Emerald: Emerald is a basic (constitutively fluorescent) green fluorescent protein published in 1998, derived from Aequorea victoria. It is reported to be a very rapidly-maturing weak dimer.
   1588..1605    +  protein_bind   attB1 (fragment): mutant version of attB; core recombination site for the Gateway® BP reaction BP Clonase™
   1614..6554    +  CDS            SMARCA4 (sequence withheld): SMCA4_HUMAN - Also known as BAF190A, BRG1, SNF2B, SNF2L4. Experimental evidence at protein level: Swiss-Prot protein existence level 1. Involved in transcriptional activation and repression of select genes by chromatin remodeling (alteration of DNA-nucleosome topology). Component of SWI/SNF chromatin remodeling complexes that carry out key enzymatic activities, changing chromatin structure by altering DNA-histone contacts within a nucleosome in an ATP-dependent manner. Component of the CREST-BRG1 complex, a multiprotein complex that regulates promoter activation by orchestrating the calcium- d
   6562..6579    -  protein_bind   attB2 (fragment): mutant version of attB; core recombination site for the Gateway® BP reaction BP Clonase™
   6591..6629    +  CDS            V5 tag (fragment): epitope tag from simian virus 5
   6713..6761    +  polyA_signal   HSV TK poly(A) signal: herpes simplex virus thymidine kinase polyadenylation signal (Cole and Stacy, 1985)
   6963..7391    +  rep_origin     f1 ori (sequence partly withheld): f1 bacteriophage origin of replication; arrow indicates direction of (+) strand synthesis
   7405..7734    +  promoter       SV40 promoter: SV40 enhancer and early promoter
   7782..7829    +  promoter       EM7 promoter: synthetic bacterial promoter&nbsp
   7848..8246    +  CDS            BSD: blasticidin S deaminase; Aspergillus terreus BSD; confers resistance to blasticidin
   8247..8274    +  CDS            BleoR (fragment): antibiotic-binding protein; Sh ble from Streptoalloteichus hindustanus; confers resistance to bleomycin, phleomycin, and Zeocin™
   8284..8409    +  CDS            ble (fragment): BLE_KLEPN - Experimental evidence at protein level: Swiss-Prot protein existence level 1. Binding protein with a strong affinity to the bleomycin family of antibiotics. Binds to CL990; an antimitotic-antibiotic compound. From Klebsiella pneumoniae.
   8404..8525    +  polyA_signal   SV40 poly(A) signal: SV40 polyadenylation signal
   8596..8618    -  protein_bind   lac operator (fragment): The lac repressor binds to the lac operator to inhibit transcription in E. coli. This inhibition can be relieved by adding lactose or isopropyl-β-D-thiogalactopyranoside (IPTG). lac repressor encoded by lacI
   8622..8652    -  promoter       lac promoter: promoter for the E. coli lac operon
   8667..8688    -  protein_bind   CAP binding site: CAP binding activates transcription in the presence of cAMP. E. coli catabolite activator protein
   8701..8793    -  CDS            lacI (fragment): lac repressor; lacI; The lac repressor binds to the lac operator to inhibit transcription in E. coli. This inhibition can be relieved by adding lactose or isopropyl-β-D-thiogalactopyranoside (IPTG).
   8976..9564    -  rep_origin     ori: high-copy-number ColE1/pMB1/pBR322/pUC origin of replication
   9735..10595   -  CDS            AmpR: β-lactamase; bla; confers resistance to ampicillin, carbenicillin, and related antibiotics
  10596..10700   -  promoter       AmpR promoter: bla
  10759..10811   -  misc_feature   bom (fragment): basis of mobility region from pBR322
>Addgene plasmid #65391 | GFP-SMARCA4 | addgene full sequence | sequence record 372926 | Addgene NGS Result
TGCTTGTGTGTTGGAGGTCGCTGAGTAGTGCGCGAGCAAAATTTAAGCTACAACAAGGCAAGGCTTGACC
GACAATTGCATGAAGAATCTGCTTAGGGTTAGGCGTTTTGCGCTGCTTCGCGATGTACGGGCCAGATATA
CGCGTTGACATTGATTATTGACTAGTTATTAATAGTAATCAATTACGGGGTCATTAGTTCATAGCCCATA
TATGGAGTTCCGCGTTACATAACTTACGGTAAATGGCCCGCCTGGCTGACCGCCCAACGACCCCCGCCCA
TTGACGTCAATAATGACGTATGTTCCCATAGTAACGCCAATAGGGACTTTCCATTGACGTCAATGGGTGG
AGTATTTACGGTAAACTGCCCACTTGGCAGTACATCAAGTGTATCATATGCCAAGTACGCCCCCTATTGA
CGTCAATGACGGTAAATGGCCCGCCTGGCATTATGCCCAGTACATGACCTTATGGGACTTTCCTACTTGG
CAGTACATCTACGTATTAGTCATCGCTATTACCATGGTGATGCGGTTTTGGCAGTACATCAATGGGCGTG
GATAGCGGTTTGACTCACGGGGATTTCCAAGTCTCCACCCCATTGACGTCAATGGGAGTTTGTTTTGGCA
CCAAAATCAACGGGACTTTCCAAAATGTCGTAACAACTCCGCCCCATTGACGCAAATGGGCGGTAGGCGT
GTACGGTGGGAGGTCTATATAAGCAGAGCTCGTTTAGTGAACCGTCAGATCGCCTGGAGACGCCATCCAC
GCTGTTTTGACCTCCATAGAAGACACCGGGACCGATCCAGCCTCCGGACTCTAGAGGATCCCTACCGGTG
ATATCCTCGAGACCATGGTGAGCAAGGGCGAGGAGCTGTTCACCGGGGTGGTGCCCATCCTGGTCGAGCT
GGACGGCGACGTAAACGGCCACAAGTTCAGCGTGTCCGGCGAGGGCGAGGGCGATGCCACCTACGGCAAG
CTGACCCTGAAGTTCATCTGCACCACCGGCAAGCTGCCCGTGCCCTGGCCCACCCTCGTGACCACCTTCA
CCTACGGCGTGCAGTGCTTCGCCCGCTACCCCGACCACATGAAGCAGCACGACTTCTTCAAGTCCGCCAT
GCCCGAAGGCTACGTCCAGGAGCGCACCATCTTCTTCAAGGACGACGGCAACTACAAGACCCGCGCCGAG
GTGAAGTTCGAGGGCGACACCCTGGTGAACCGCATCGAGCTGAAGGGCATCGACTTCAAGGAGGACGGCA
ACATCCTGGGGCACAAGCTGGAGTACAACTACAACAGCCACAAGGTCTATATCACCGCCGACAAGCAGAA
GAACGGCATCAAGGTGAACTTCAAGACCCGCCACAACATCGAGGACGGCAGCGTGCAGCTCGCCGACCAC
TACCAGCAGAACACCCCCATCGGCGACGGCCCCGTGCTGCTGCCCGACAACCACTACCTGAGCACCCAGT
CCGCCCTGAGCAAAGACCCCAACGAGAAGCGCGATCACATGGTCCTGCTGGAGTTCGTGACCGCCGCCGG
GATCACTCTCGGCATGGACGAGCTGTACAAGGGCTCGAGCCCATCAACAAGTTTGTACAAAAAAGTTGGC
ACC
[4941 nt withheld, positions 1614-6554]
TTGCCAACTTTCTTGTACAAAGTGGTTGATAACGGGAAGCCTATCCCTAACCCTCTCCTCGGTCTCGATT
CTACGCGTACCGGTTAGTAATGAGTTTAAACGGGGGAGGCTAACTGAAACACGGAAGGAGACAATACCGG
AAGGAACCCGCGCTATGACGGCAATAAAAAGACAGAATAAAACGCACGGGTGTTGGGTCGTTTGTTCATA
AACGCGGGGTTCGGTCCCAGGGCTGGCACTCTGTCGATACCCCACCGAGACCCCATTGGGGCCAATACGC
CCGCGTTTCTTCCTTTTCCCCACCCCACCCCCCAAGTTCGGGTGAAGGCCCAGGGCTCGCAGCCAACGTC
GGGGCGGCAGGCCCTGCCATAGCAGATCTGCGCAGCTGGGGCTCTAGGGGGTATCCCC
[124 nt withheld, positions 6963-7086]
C
[91 nt withheld, positions 7088-7178]
A
[49 nt withheld, positions 7180-7228]
CCTTTGACGTTGGAGTCCACGTTCTTT
[37 nt withheld, positions 7256-7292]
ACCCTATCTCGGTCTATTCTTTTGATTTATAAGGGATTTTGCCGATTTCGGCCTATTGGTTAAAAAATGA
GCTGATTTAACAAAAATTTAACGCGAATTAATTCTGTGGAATGTGTGTCAGTTAGGGTGTGGAAAGTCCC
CAGGCTCCCCAGCAGGCAGAAGTATGCAAAGCATGCATCTCAATTAGTCAGCAACCAGGTGTGGAAAGTC
CCCAGGCTCCCCAGCAGGCAGAAGTATGCAAAGCATGCATCTCAATTAGTCAGCAACCATAGTCCCGCCC
CTAACTCCGCCCATCCCGCCCCTAACTCCGCCCAGTTCCGCCCATTCTCCGCCCCATGGCTGACTAATTT
TTTTTATTTATGCAGAGGCCGAGGCCGCCTCTGCCTCTGAGCTATTCCAGAAGTAGTGAGGAGGCTTTTT
TGGAGGCCTAGGCTTTTGCAAAAAGCTCCCGGGAGCTTGTATATCCATTTTCGGATCTGATCAGCACGTG
TTGACAATTAATCATCGGCATAGTATATCGGCATAGTATAATACGACAAGGTGAGGAACTAAACCATGGC
CAAGCCTTTGTCTCAAGAAGAATCCACCCTCATTGAAAGAGCAACGGCTACAATCAACAGCATCCCCATC
TCTGAAGACTACAGCGTCGCCAGCGCAGCTCTCTCTAGCGACGGCCGCATCTTCACTGGTGTCAATGTAT
ATCATTTTACTGGGGGACCTTGTGCAGAACTCGTGGTGCTGGGCACTGCTGCTGCTGCGGCAGCTGGCAA
CCTGACTTGTATCGTCGCGATCGGAAATGAGAACAGGGGCATCTTGAGCCCCTGCGGACGGTGCCGACAG
GTGCTTCTCGATCTGCATCCTGGGATCAAAGCCATAGTGAAGGACAGTGATGGACAGCCGACGGCAGTTG
GGATTCGTGAATTGCTGCCCTCTGGTTATGTGTGGGAGGGCTAAGCACTTCGTGGCCGAGGAGCAGGACT
GACACGTGCTACGAGATTTCGATTCCACCGCCGCCTTCTATGAAAGGTTGGGCTTCGGAATCGTTTTCCG
GGACGCCGGCTGGATGATCCTCCAGCGCGGGGATCTCATGCTGGAGTTCTTCGCCCACCCCAACTTGTTT
ATTGCAGCTTATAATGGTTACAAATAAAGCAATAGCATCACAAATTTCACAAATAAAGCATTTTTTTCAC
TGCATTCTAGTTGTGGTTTGTCCAAACTCATCAATGTATCTTATCATGTCTGTATACCGTCGACCTCTAG
CTAGAGCTTGGCGTAATCATGGTCATAGCTGTTTCCTGTGTGAAATTGTTATCCGCTCACAATTCCACAC
AACATACGAGCCGGAAGCATAAAGTGTAAAGCCTGGGGTGCCTAATGAGTGAGCTAACTCACATTAATTG
CGTTGCGCTCACTGCCCGCTTTCCAGTCGGGAAACCTGTCGTGCCAGCTGCATTAATGAATCGGCCAACG
CGCGGGGAGAGGCGGTTTGCGTATTGGGCGCTCTTCCGCTTCCTCGCTCACTGACTCGCTGCGCTCGGTC
GTTCGGCTGCGGCGAGCGGTATCAGCTCACTCAAAGGCGGTAATACGGTTATCCACAGAATCAGGGGATA
ACGCAGGAAAGAACATGTGAGCAAAAGGCCAGCAAAAGGCCAGGAACCGTAAAAAGGCCGCGTTGCTGGC
GTTTTTCCATAGGCTCCGCCCCCCTGACGAGCATCACAAAAATCGACGCTCAAGTCAGAGGTGGCGAAAC
CCGACAGGACTATAAAGATACCAGGCGTTTCCCCCTGGAAGCTCCCTCGTGCGCTCTCCTGTTCCGACCC
TGCCGCTTACCGGATACCTGTCCGCCTTTCTCCCTTCGGGAAGCGTGGCGCTTTCTCATAGCTCACGCTG
TAGGTATCTCAGTTCGGTGTAGGTCGTTCGCTCCAAGCTGGGCTGTGTGCACGAACCCCCCGTTCAGCCC
GACCGCTGCGCCTTATCCGGTAACTATCGTCTTGAGTCCAACCCGGTAAGACACGACTTATCGCCACTGG
CAGCAGCCACTGGTAACAGGATTAGCAGAGCGAGGTATGTAGGCGGTGCTACAGAGTTCTTGAAGTGGTG
GCCTAACTACGGCTACACTAGAAGAACAGTATTTGGTATCTGCGCTCTGCTGAAGCCAGTTACCTTCGGA
AAAAGAGTTGGTAGCTCTTGATCCGGCAAACAAACCACCGCTGGTAGCGGTGGTTTTTTTGTTTGCAAGC
AGCAGATTACGCGCAGAAAAAAAGGATCTCAAGAAGATCCTTTGATCTTTTCTACGGGGTCTGACGCTCA
GTGGAACGAAAACTCACGTTAAGGGATTTTGGTCATGAGATTATCAAAAAGGATCTTCACCTAGATCCTT
TTAAATTAAAAATGAAGTTTTAAATCAATCTAAAGTATATATGAGTAAACTTGGTCTGACAGTTACCAAT
GCTTAATCAGTGAGGCACCTATCTCAGCGATCTGTCTATTTCGTTCATCCATAGTTGCCTGACTCCCCGT
CGTGTAGATAACTACGATACGGGAGGGCTTACCATCTGGCCCCAGTGCTGCAATGATACCGCGAGACCCA
CGCTCACCGGCTCCAGATTTATCAGCAATAAACCAGCCAGCCGGAAGGGCCGAGCGCAGAAGTGGTCCTG
CAACTTTATCCGCCTCCATCCAGTCTATTAATTGTTGCCGGGAAGCTAGAGTAAGTAGTTCGCCAGTTAA
TAGTTTGCGCAACGTTGTTGCCATTGCTACAGGCATCGTGGTGTCACGCTCGTCGTTTGGTATGGCTTCA
TTCAGCTCCGGTTCCCAACGATCAAGGCGAGTTACATGATCCCCCATGTTGTGCAAAAAAGCGGTTAGCT
CCTTCGGTCCTCCGATCGTTGTCAGAAGTAAGTTGGCCGCAGTGTTATCACTCATGGTTATGGCAGCACT
GCATAATTCTCTTACTGTCATGCCATCCGTAAGATGCTTTTCTGTGACTGGTGAGTACTCAACCAAGTCA
TTCTGAGAATAGTGTATGCGGCGACCGAGTTGCTCTTGCCCGGCGTCAATACGGGATAATACCGCGCCAC
ATAGCAGAACTTTAAAAGTGCTCATCATTGGAAAACGTTCTTCGGGGCGAAAACTCTCAAGGATCTTACC
GCTGTTGAGATCCAGTTCGATGTAACCCACTCGTGCACCCAACTGATCTTCAGCATCTTTTACTTTCACC
AGCGTTTCTGGGTGAGCAAAAACAGGAAGGCAAAATGCCGCAAAAAAGGGAATAAGGGCGACACGGAAAT
GTTGAATACTCATACTCTTCCTTTTTCAATATTATTGAAGCATTTATCAGGGTTATTGTCTCATGAGCGG
ATACATATTTGAATGTATTTAGAAAAATAAACAAATAGGGGTTCCGCGCACATTTCCCCGAAAAGTGCCA
CCTGACGTCGACGGATCGGGAGATCTCCCGATCCCCTATGGTGCACTCTCAGTACAATCTGCTCTGATGC
CGCATAGTTAAGCCAGTATCTGCTCCC
