>Addgene plasmid #65391 | GFP-SMARCA4 | addgene partial sequence | sequence record 111874 | EGFP-C 5'-CATGGTCCTGCTGGAGTTCGTG-3'
CTCGAGCCCATCAACAAGTTTGTACAAAAAAGTTGGCACC
[687 nt withheld, positions 41-727]
