>Addgene plasmid #65391 | GFP-SMARCA4 | addgene partial sequence | sequence record 111875 | TK-pA-R 5'-ttgtctccttccgtgtttca-3'
TACGCGTAGAATCGAGACCGAGGAGAGGGTTAGGGATAGGCTTCCCGTTATCAACCACTTTGTACAAGAA
AGTTGGCAA
[656 nt withheld, positions 80-735]
